>Addgene plasmid #227862 | pcDNA 3.3 C-MYC PDZD8(1-294aa) | addgene full sequence | sequence record 477900 | Addgene NGS Result
GTTAGGCGTTTTGCGCTGCTTCGCGATGTACGGGCCAGATATACGCGTTGACATTGATTATTGACTAGTT
ATTAATAGTAATCAATTACGGGGTCATTAGTTCATAGCCCATATATGGAGTTCCGCGTTACATAACTTAC
GGTAAATGGCCCGCCTGGCTGACCGCCCAACGACCCCCGCCCATTGACGTCAATAATGACGTATGTTCCC
ATAGTAACGCCAATAGGGACTTTCCATTGACGTCAATGGGTGGAGTATTTACGGTAAACTGCCCACTTGG
CAGTACATCAAGTGTATCATATGCCAAGTACGCCCCCTATTGACGTCAATGACGGTAAATGGCCCGCCTG
GCATTATGCCCAGTACATGACCTTATGGGACTTTCCTACTTGGCAGTACATCTACGTATTAGTCATCGCT
ATTACCATGGTGATGCGGTTTTGGCAGTACATCAATGGGCGTGGATAGCGGTTTGACTCACGGGGATTTC
CAAGTCTCCACCCCATTGACGTCAATGGGAGTTTGTTTTGGCACCAAAATCAACGGGACTTTCCAAAATG
TCGTAACAACTCCGCCCCATTGACGCAAATGGGCGGTAGGCGTGTACGGTGGGAGGTCTATATAAGCAGA
GCTCGTTTAGTGAACCGTCAGATCGCCTGGAGACGCCATCCACGCTGTTTTGACCTCCATAGAAGACACC
GGGACCGATCCAGCCTCCGGACTGAGCTCCTTAAGGTTAACTCTAGAGAATTCGGATCCATGGGGCTGCT
GCTCATGATCCTGGCGTCGGCCGTGCTGGGTTCCTTCCTCACGCTCCTCGCCCAGTTCTTCCTGCTGTAC
CGCAGACAGCCCGAGCCGCCGGCGGACGAGGCCGCCCGCGCGGGCGAGGGCTTCCGCTACATCAAGCCAG
TGCCGGGCCTGCTCCTAAGGGAGTACCTTTATGGCGGCGGCCGGGATGAGGAGCCCTCCGGAGCGGCCCC
TGAGGGCGGCGCGACCCCCACCGCGGCCCCCGAGACCCCCGCCCCGCCGACGCGGGAGACTTGCTACTTC
CTCAACGCCACCATCCTATTCCTGTTCCGGGAGTTGCGGGACACCGCGCTGACCCGCCGCTGGGTCACCA
AGAAGATCAAGGTGGAGTTCGAGGAGCTGCTGCAGACCAAGACGGCCGGGCGCCTGCTGGAGGGGCTGAG
CCTGCGGGACGTGTTCCTGGGCGAGACGGTGCCCTTCATCAAGACCATCCGGCTCGTGCGGCCAGTCGTG
CCCTCGGCCACCGGGGAGCCCGATGGCCCTGAAGGGGAGGCGCTGCCCGCCGCCTGCCCCGAGGAGCTGG
CCTTCGAGGCGGAGGTGGAGTACAACGGGGGCTTCCACCTGGCCATCGACGTGGACCTGGTCTTCGGCAA
GTCCGCCTACTTGTTTGTCAAGCTGTCCCGCGTGGTGGGAAGGCTGCGCTTGGTCTTTACGCGCGTGCCC
TTCACCCACTGGTTCTTCTCCTTCGTGGAAGACCCGCTGATCGACTTCGAGGTGCGCTCCCAGTTTGAAG
GGCGGCCCATGCCCCAGCTCACCTCCATCATCGTCAACCAGCTCAAGAAGATCATCAAGCGCAAGCACAC
CCTACCGAATTACAAGATCAGGTTTAAGCCGCTCGAGCCATGGAAGCTTATGGAACAAAAACTCATCTCA
GAAGAGGATCTGGATATCTAACTGACTGAACCGGTGGTCCAAACGGGGGAGGCTAACTGAAACACGGAAG
GAGACAATACCGGAAGGAACCCGCGCTATGACGGCAATAAAAAGACAGAATAAAACGCACGGGTGTTGGG
TCGTTTGTTCATAAACGCGGGGTTCGGTCCCAGGGCTGGCACTCTGTCGATACCCCACCGAGACCCCATT
GGGGCCAATACGCCCGCGTTTCTTCCTTTTCCCCACCCCACCCCCCAAGTTCGGGTGAAGGCCCAGGGCT
CGCAGCCAACGTCGGGGCGGCAGGCCCTGCCATAGCAGATCTGCGCAGCTGGGGCTCTAGGGGGTATCCC
C
[124 nt withheld, positions 2032-2155]
C
[91 nt withheld, positions 2157-2247]
A
[49 nt withheld, positions 2249-2297]
CCTTTGACGTTGGAGTCCACGTTCTTT
[37 nt withheld, positions 2325-2361]
ACCCTATCTCGGTCTATTCTTTTGATTTATAAGGGATTTTGCCGATTTCGGCCTATTGGTTAAAAAATGA
GCTGATTTAACAAAAATTTAACGCGAATTAATTCTGTGGAATGTGTGTCAGTTAGGGTGTGGAAAGTCCC
CAGGCTCCCCAGCAGGCAGAAGTATGCAAAGCATGCATCTCAATTAGTCAGCAACCAGGTGTGGAAAGTC
CCCAGGCTCCCCAGCAGGCAGAAGTATGCAAAGCATGCATCTCAATTAGTCAGCAACCATAGTCCCGCCC
CTAACTCCGCCCATCCCGCCCCTAACTCCGCCCAGTTCCGCCCATTCTCCGCCCCATGGCTGACTAATTT
TTTTTATTTATGCAGAGGCCGAGGCCGCCTCTGCCTCTGAGCTATTCCAGAAGTAGTGAGGAGGCTTTTT
TGGAGGCCTAGGCTTTTGCAAAAAGCTCCCGGGAGCTTGTATATCCATTTTCGGATCTGATCAAGAGACA
GGATGAGGATCGTTTCGCATGATTGAACAAGATGGATTGCACGCAGGTTCTCCGGCCGCTTGGGTGGAGA
GGCTATTCGGCTATGACTGGGCACAACAGACAATCGGCTGCTCTGATGCCGCCGTGTTCCGGCTGTCAGC
GCAGGGGCGCCCGGTTCTTTTTGTCAAGACCGACCTGTCCGGTGCCCTGAATGAACTGCAGGACGAGGCA
GCGCGGCTATCGTGGCTGGCCACGACGGGCGTTCCTTGCGCAGCTGTGCTCGACGTTGTCACTGAAGCGG
GAAGGGACTGGCTGCTATTGGGCGAAGTGCCGGGGCAGGATCTCCTGTCATCTCACCTTGCTCCTGCCGA
GAAAGTATCCATCATGGCTGATGCAATGCGGCGGCTGCATACGCTTGATCCGGCTACCTGCCCATTCGAC
CACCAAGCGAAACATCGCATCGAGCGAGCACGTACTCGGATGGAAGCCGGTCTTGTCGATCAGGATGATC
TGGACGAAGAGCATCAGGGGCTCGCGCCAGCCGAACTGTTCGCCAGGCTCAAGGCGCGCATGCCCGACGG
CGAGGATCTCGTCGTGACCCATGGCGATGCCTGCTTGCCGAATATCATGGTGGAAAATGGCCGCTTTTCT
GGATTCATCGACTGTGGCCGGCTGGGTGTGGCGGACCGCTATCAGGACATAGCGTTGGCTACCCGTGATA
TTGCTGAAGAGCTTGGCGGCGAATGGGCTGACCGCTTCCTCGTGCTTTACGGTATCGCCGCTCCCGATTC
GCAGCGCATCGCCTTCTATCGCCTTCTTGACGAGTTCTTCTGAGCGGGACTCTGGGGTTCGCGAAATGAC
CGACCAAGCGACGCCCAACCTGCCATCACGAGATTTCGATTCCACCGCCGCCTTCTATGAAAGGTTGGGC
TTCGGAATCGTTTTCCGGGACGCCGGCTGGATGATCCTCCAGCGCGGGGATCTCATGCTGGAGTTCTTCG
CCCACCCCAACTTGTTTATTGCAGCTTATAATGGTTACAAATAAAGCAATAGCATCACAAATTTCACAAA
TAAAGCATTTTTTTCACTGCATTCTAGTTGTGGTTTGTCCAAACTCATCAATGTATCTTATCATGTCTGT
ATACCGTCGACCTCTAGCTAGAGCTTGGCGTAATCATGGTCATAGCTGTTTCCTGTGTGAAATTGTTATC
CGCTCACAATTCCACACAACATACGAGCCGGAAGCATAAAGTGTAAAGCCTGGGGTGCCTAATGAGTGAG
CTAACTCACATTAATTGCGTTGCGCTCACTGCCCGCTTTCCAGTCGGGAAACCTGTCGTGCCAGCTGCAT
TAATGAATCGGCCAACGCGCGGGGAGAGGCGGTTTGCGTATTGGGCGCTCTTCCGCTTCCTCGCTCACTG
ACTCGCTGCGCTCGGTCGTTCGGCTGCGGCGAGCGGTATCAGCTCACTCAAAGGCGGTAATACGGTTATC
CACAGAATCAGGGGATAACGCAGGAAAGAACATGTGAGCAAAAGGCCAGCAAAAGGCCAGGAACCGTAAA
AAGGCCGCGTTGCTGGCGTTTTTCCATAGGCTCCGCCCCCCTGACGAGCATCACAAAAATCGACGCTCAA
GTCAGAGGTGGCGAAACCCGACAGGACTATAAAGATACCAGGCGTTTCCCCCTGGAAGCTCCCTCGTGCG
CTCTCCTGTTCCGACCCTGCCGCTTACCGGATACCTGTCCGCCTTTCTCCCTTCGGGAAGCGTGGCGCTT
TCTCATAGCTCACGCTGTAGGTATCTCAGTTCGGTGTAGGTCGTTCGCTCCAAGCTGGGCTGTGTGCACG
AACCCCCCGTTCAGCCCGACCGCTGCGCCTTATCCGGTAACTATCGTCTTGAGTCCAACCCGGTAAGACA
CGACTTATCGCCACTGGCAGCAGCCACTGGTAACAGGATTAGCAGAGCGAGGTATGTAGGCGGTGCTACA
GAGTTCTTGAAGTGGTGGCCTAACTACGGCTACACTAGAAGAACAGTATTTGGTATCTGCGCTCTGCTGA
AGCCAGTTACCTTCGGAAAAAGAGTTGGTAGCTCTTGATCCGGCAAACAAACCACCGCTGGTAGCGGTGG
TTTTTTTGTTTGCAAGCAGCAGATTACGCGCAGAAAAAAAGGATCTCAAGAAGATCCTTTGATCTTTTCT
ACGGGGTCTGACGCTCAGTGGAACGAAAACTCACGTTAAGGGATTTTGGTCATGAGATTATCAAAAAGGA
TCTTCACCTAGATCCTTTTAAATTAAAAATGAAGTTTTAAATCAATCTAAAGTATATATGAGTAAACTTG
GTCTGACAGTTACCAATGCTTAATCAGTGAGGCACCTATCTCAGCGATCTGTCTATTTCGTTCATCCATA
GTTGCCTGACTCCCCGTCGTGTAGATAACTACGATACGGGAGGGCTTACCATCTGGCCCCAGTGCTGCAA
TGATACCGCGAGACCCACGCTCACCGGCTCCAGATTTATCAGCAATAAACCAGCCAGCCGGAAGGGCCGA
GCGCAGAAGTGGTCCTGCAACTTTATCCGCCTCCATCCAGTCTATTAATTGTTGCCGGGAAGCTAGAGTA
AGTAGTTCGCCAGTTAATAGTTTGCGCAACGTTGTTGCCATTGCTACAGGCATCGTGGTGTCACGCTCGT
CGTTTGGTATGGCTTCATTCAGCTCCGGTTCCCAACGATCAAGGCGAGTTACATGATCCCCCATGTTGTG
CAAAAAAGCGGTTAGCTCCTTCGGTCCTCCGATCGTTGTCAGAAGTAAGTTGGCCGCAGTGTTATCACTC
ATGGTTATGGCAGCACTGCATAATTCTCTTACTGTCATGCCATCCGTAAGATGCTTTTCTGTGACTGGTG
AGTACTCAACCAAGTCATTCTGAGAATAGTGTATGCGGCGACCGAGTTGCTCTTGCCCGGCGTCAATACG
GGATAATACCGCGCCACATAGCAGAACTTTAAAAGTGCTCATCATTGGAAAACGTTCTTCGGGGCGAAAA
CTCTCAAGGATCTTACCGCTGTTGAGATCCAGTTCGATGTAACCCACTCGTGCACCCAACTGATCTTCAG
CATCTTTTACTTTCACCAGCGTTTCTGGGTGAGCAAAAACAGGAAGGCAAAATGCCGCAAAAAAGGGAAT
AAGGGCGACACGGAAATGTTGAATACTCATACTCTTCCTTTTTCAATATTATTGAAGCATTTATCAGGGT
TATTGTCTCATGAGCGGATACATATTTGAATGTATTTAGAAAAATAAACAAATAGGGGTTCCGCGCACAT
TTCCCCGAAAAGTGCCACCTGACGTCGACGGATCGGGAGATCTCCCGATCCCCTATGGTGCACTCTCAGT
ACAATCTGCTCTGATGCCGCATAGTTAAGCCAGTATCTGCTCCCTGCTTGTGTGTTGGAGGTCGCTGAGT
AGTGCGCGAGCAAAATTTAAGCTACAACAAGGCAAGGCTTGACCGACAATTGCATGAAGAATCTGCTTAG
G
Features (pLannotate 1.2.2; 18 found; start..end, strand, type, name):
     50..429     +  enhancer       CMV enhancer: human cytomegalovirus immediate early enhancer
    430..633     +  promoter       CMV promoter: human cytomegalovirus (CMV) immediate early promoter
    760..1665    +  CDS            PDZD8 (fragment): PDZD8_HUMAN - Also known as PDZK8. Experimental evidence at protein level: Swiss-Prot protein existence level 1. Molecular tethering protein that connects endoplasmic reticulum and mitochondria membranes (PubMed:29097544). PDZD8-dependent endoplasmic reticulum-mitochondria membrane tethering is essential for endoplasmic reticulum-mitochondria Ca(2+) transfer (PubMed:29097544). In neurons, involved in the regulation of dendritic Ca(2+) dynamics by regulating mitochondrial Ca(2+) uptake in neurons (PubMed:29097544). Plays an indirect role in the regulation of cell morphology and cytoskeletal org
   1782..1830    +  polyA_signal   HSV TK poly(A) signal: herpes simplex virus thymidine kinase polyadenylation signal (Cole and Stacy, 1985)
   1921..1937    -  polyA_signal   bGH poly(A) signal (fragment): bovine growth hormone polyadenylation signal
   2032..2460    +  rep_origin     f1 ori (sequence partly withheld): f1 bacteriophage origin of replication; arrow indicates direction of (+) strand synthesis
   2474..2803    +  promoter       SV40 promoter: SV40 enhancer and early promoter
   2870..3661    +  CDS            neo: KKA2_KLEPN - Also known as kan, nptII. Experimental evidence at protein level: Swiss-Prot protein existence level 1. Resistance to kanamycin, neomycin, paromomycin, ribostamycin, butirosin and gentamicin B. From Klebsiella pneumoniae.
   3687..3845    +  CDS            ble (fragment): BLE_KLEPN - Experimental evidence at protein level: Swiss-Prot protein existence level 1. Binding protein with a strong affinity to the bleomycin family of antibiotics. Binds to CL990; an antimitotic-antibiotic compound. From Klebsiella pneumoniae.
   3840..3961    +  polyA_signal   SV40 poly(A) signal: SV40 polyadenylation signal
   4034..4050    -  protein_bind   lac operator: The lac repressor binds to the lac operator to inhibit transcription in E. coli. This inhibition can be relieved by adding lactose or isopropyl-β-D-thiogalactopyranoside (IPTG). lac repressor encoded by lacI
   4058..4088    -  promoter       lac promoter: promoter for the E. coli lac operon
   4103..4124    -  protein_bind   CAP binding site: CAP binding activates transcription in the presence of cAMP. E. coli catabolite activator protein
   4137..4229    -  CDS            lacI (fragment): lac repressor; lacI; The lac repressor binds to the lac operator to inhibit transcription in E. coli. This inhibition can be relieved by adding lactose or isopropyl-β-D-thiogalactopyranoside (IPTG).
   4412..5000    -  rep_origin     ori: high-copy-number ColE1/pMB1/pBR322/pUC origin of replication
   5171..6031    -  CDS            AmpR: β-lactamase; bla; confers resistance to ampicillin, carbenicillin, and related antibiotics
   6032..6136    -  promoter       AmpR promoter: bla
   6195..6247    -  misc_feature   bom (fragment): basis of mobility region from pBR322
