[The description below was written by a language model from this plasmid's Addgene catalogue record and pLannotate feature annotations shown in this document.]
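Description:
pcDNA 3.3 C-MYC PDZD8(1-294aa) is a mammalian expression plasmid of about 6.4 kb, built on a pcDNA-type backbone, for expressing a truncated form of human PDZD8 in transfected cells. It is maintained in E. coli as a high-copy plasmid through a ColE1/pUC-type origin and selected with ampicillin via the β-lactamase gene and its own promoter. An f1 phage origin and small remnants of lac regulatory sequence and the pBR322 bom region are also annotated in the backbone.

The insert encodes only amino acids 1–294 of PDZD8, a tethering protein that links endoplasmic reticulum and mitochondrial membranes and supports calcium transfer between them. According to the catalogue entry, a MYC epitope is fused to the C terminus of the fragment. The tag is not listed as a separate feature in the table, although the annotated PDZD8 coding segment is slightly longer than 294 codons. Transcription is driven by the human cytomegalovirus immediate early enhancer and promoter, and an HSV thymidine kinase polyadenylation signal lies downstream of the coding region. A short inverted fragment of the bGH poly(A) signal follows but is probably only a backbone remnant.

A second cassette places the neomycin phosphotransferase gene under the SV40 enhancer/early promoter with an SV40 poly(A) signal. This should allow G418 selection of stably transfected mammalian cells. A partial ble sequence sits just after neo.

The recorded purpose is transfection of cells to express the MYC-tagged N-terminal fragment. This kind of truncation is typically used for domain mapping, detection or immunoprecipitation through the tag. The associated work concerns AMPK regulation of PDZD8 in the shift from glucose to glutamine use.
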