Addgene plasmid #227862: pcDNA 3.3 C-MYC PDZD8(1-294aa)
Purpose: Used for transfection of cells for expression of C-MYC PDZD8 (1-294aa)
Depositing lab: Sheng-cai Lin. Depositing organization: Xiamen University. Publication: AMPK targets PDZD8 to trigger carbon source shift from glucose to glutamine. Li M, Wang Y, Wei X, Cai WF, Wu J, Zhu M, Wang Y, Liu YH, Xiong J, Qu Q, Chen Y, Tian X, Yao L, Xie R, Li X, Chen S, Huang X, Zhang C, Xie C, Wu Y, Xu Z, Zhang B, Jiang B, Wang ZC, Li Q, Li G, Lin SY, Yu L, Piao HL, Deng X, Han J, Zhang CS, Lin SC. Cell Res. 2024 Jun 19. doi: 10.1038/s41422-024-00985-6. PubMed 38898113.
Backbone
  Vector backbone: pcDNA
  Vector type: Mammalian Expression
Growth in bacteria
  Bacterial resistance: Ampicillin, 100 μg/mL
  Growth temperature: 37°C
  Growth strain: DH5alpha
  Copy number: High Copy
Gene/Insert
  Gene/Insert name: PDZD8
  Species: H. sapiens (human)
  Mutation: aa 1-294 only
  Entrez Gene: PDZD8 (a.k.a. IDDADF, PDZK8)
  Tag / fusion protein: MYC (C terminal on insert)
  Cloning method: Ligation Independent Cloning
Terms and licenses: Academic/Nonprofit Terms; Industry Terms: Not Available to Industry
How to cite: pcDNA 3.3 C-MYC PDZD8(1-294aa) was a gift from Sheng-cai Lin (Addgene plasmid # 227862 ; http://n2t.net/addgene:227862 ; RRID:Addgene_227862)
